>Addgene plasmid #186000 | NSP6-1x-BioID2 pBabe-puro (SARS-CoV-2) | addgene full sequence | sequence record 364429 | Addgene NGS Result
CTGCAGCCTGAATATGGGCCAAACAGGATATCTGTGGTAAGCAGTTCCTGCCCCGGCTCAGGGCCAAGAA
CAGATGGAACAGCTGAATATGGGCCAAACAGGATATCTGTGGTAAGCAGTTCCTGCCCCGGCTCAGGGCC
AAGAACAGATGGTCCCCAGATGCGGTCCAGCCCTCAGCAGTTTCTAGAGAACCATCAGATGTTTCCAGGG
TGCCCCAAGGACCTGAAATGACCCTGTGCCTTATTTGAACTAACCAATCAGTTCGCTTCTCGCTTCTGTT
CGCGCGCTTCTGCTCCCCGAGCTCAATAAAAGAGCCCACAACCCCTCACTCGGGGCGCCAGTCCTCCGAT
TGACTGAGTCGCCCGGGTACCCGTGTATCCAATAAACCCTCTTGCAGTTGCATCCGACTTGTGGTCTCGC
TGTTCCTTGGGAGGGTCTCCTCTGAGTGATTGACTACCCGTCAGCGGGGGTCTTTCATTTGGGGGCTCGT
CCGGGATCGGGAGACCCCTGCCCAGGGACCACCGACCCACCACCGGGAGGCAAGCTGGCCAGCAACTTAT
CTGTGTCTGTCCGATTGTCTAGTGTCTATGACTGATTTTATGCGCCTGCGTCGGTACTAGTTAGCTAACT
AGCTCTGTATCTGGCGGACCCGTGGTGGAACTGACGAGTTCTGAACACCCGGCCGCAACCCTGGGAGACG
TCCCAGGGACTTTGGGGGCCGTTTTTGTGGCCCGACCTGAGGAAGGGAGTCGATGTGGAATCCGACCCCG
TCAGGATATGTGGTTCTGGTAGGAGACGAGAACCTAAAACAGTTCCCGCCTCCGTCTGAATTTTTGCTTT
CGGTTTGGAACCGAAGCCGCGCGTCTTGTCTGCTGCAGCGCTGCAGCATCGTTCTGTGTTGTCTCTGTCT
GACTGTGTTTCTGTATTTGTCTGAAAATTAGGGCCAGACTGTTACCACTCCCTTAAGTTTGACCTTAGGT
CACTGGAAAGATGTCGAGCGGATCGCTCACAACCAGTCGGTAGATGTCAAGAAGAGACGTTGGGTTACCT
TCTGCTCTGCAGAATGGCCAACCTTTAACGTCGGATGGCCGCGAGACGGCACCTTTAACCGAGACCTCAT
CACCCAGGTTAAGATCAAGGTCTTTTCACCTGGCCCGCATGGACACCCAGACCAGGTCCCCTACATCGTG
ACCTGGGAAGCCTTGGCTTTTGACCCCCCTCCCTGGGTCAAGCCCTTTGTACACCCTAAGCCTCCGCCTC
CTCTTCCTCCATCCGCCCCGTCTCTCCCCCTTGAACCTCCTCGTTCGACCCCGCCTCGATCCTCCCTTTA
TCCAGCCCTCACTCCTTCTCTAGGCGCCGGCCGGATCCGCCACCATGAGCGCCGTGAAGAGAACCATCAA
GGGAACCCACCACTGGCTGCTGCTGACCATCCTGACCTCCCTGCTGGTGCTGGTGCAGTCTACCCAGTGG
AGCCTGTTCTTCTTCCTGTACGAGAACGCCTTCCTGCCCTTCGCTATGGGTATCATCGCCATGTCCGCCT
TCGCTATGATGTTCGTGAAGCACAAGCACGCTTTCCTGTGCCTGTTCCTGCTGCCATCCCTGGCCACCGT
GGCTTACTTCAACATGGTGTACATGCCCGCCTCTTGGGTCATGCGCATCATGACCTGGCTGGACATGGTG
GACACCAGCCTGTCCGGCTTCAAGCTGAAGGACTGCGTGATGTACGCCTCTGCTGTGGTGCTGCTGATCC
TGATGACCGCTAGAACCGTGTACGATGATGGTGCTAGAAGGGTGTGGACCCTGATGAACGTGCTGACCCT
GGTGTACAAGGTGTACTACGGCAACGCCCTGGACCAGGCTATCAGCATGTGGGCTCTGATCATCTCTGTG
ACCAGCAACTACTCCGGAGTGGTGACCACCGTGATGTTCCTGGCCAGAGGTATCGTGTTCATGTGCGTGG
AGTACTGCCCTATCTTCTTCATCACCGGCAACACCCTGCAGTGCATCATGCTGGTGTACTGCTTCCTGGG
TTACTTCTGCACCTGCTATTTCGGCCTGTTCTGCCTGCTGAACAGATACTTCCGTCTGACCCTGGGCGTG
TACGACTACCTGGTGTCCACCCAGGAATTCCGTTACATGAACTCTCAGGGACTGCTGCCCCCTAAGAACA
GCATCGACGCTTTCAAGCTGAACATCAAGCTGCTGGGAGTGGGCGGAAAGCCATGCATCAAGGTGGCCAC
CGTGCAGACCGGTGGTGGAGGCGGGTCTGAATTCTTCAAGAACCTGATCTGGCTGAAGGAGGTGGACAGC
ACCCAGGAGAGACTGAAGGAGTGGAACGTGAGCTACGGCACCGCCCTGGTGGCCGACAGACAGACCAAGG
GCAGAGGCGGCCTGGGCAGAAAGTGGCTGAGCCAGGAGGGCGGCCTGTACTTCAGCTTCCTGCTGAACCC
CAAGGAGTTCGAGAACCTGCTGCAGCTGCCCCTGGTGCTGGGCCTGAGCGTGAGCGAGGCCCTGGAGGAG
ATCACCGAGATCCCCTTCAGCCTGAAGTGGCCCAACGACGTGTACTTCCAGGAGAAGAAGGTGAGCGGCG
TGCTGTGCGAGCTGAGCAAGGACAAGCTGATCGTGGGCATCGGCATCAACGTGAACCAGAGAGAGATCCC
CGAGGAGATCAAGGACAGAGCCACCACCCTGTACGAGATCACCGGCAAGGACTGGGACAGAAAGGAGGTG
CTGCTGAAGGTGCTGAAGAGAATCAGCGAGAACCTGAAGAAGTTCAAGGAGAAGAGCTTCAAGGAGTTCA
AGGGCAAGATCGAGAGCAAGATGCTGTACCTGGGCGAGGAGGTGAAGCTGCTGGGCGAGGGCAAGATCAC
CGGCAAGCTGGTGGGCCTGAGCGAGAAGGGCGGCGCCCTGATCCTGACCGAGGAGGGCATCAAGGAGATC
CTGAGCGGCGAGTTCAGCCTGAGAAGAAGCTACCCTTACGATGTACCGGATTACGCATGAGTCGACCCTG
TGGAATGTGTGTCAGTTAGGGTGTGGAAAGTCCCCAGGCTCCCCAGCAGGCAGAAGTATGCAAAGCATGC
ATCTCAATTAGTCAGCAACCAGGTGTGGAAAGTCCCCAGGCTCCCCAGCAGGCAGAAGTATGCAAAGCAT
GCATCTCAATTAGTCAGCAACCATAGTCCCGCCCCTAACTCCGCCCATCCCGCCCCTAACTCCGCCCAGT
TCCGCCCATTCTCCGCCCCATGGCTGACTAATTTTTTTTATTTATGCAGAGGCCGAGGCCGCCTCGGCCT
CTGAGCTATTCCAGAAGTAGTGAGGAGGCTTTTTTGGAGGCCTAGGCTTTTGCAAAAAGCTTACCATGAC
CGAGTACAAGCCCACGGTGCGCCTCGCCACCCGCGACGACGTCCCCAGGGCCGTACGCACCCTCGCCGCC
GCGTTCGCCGACTACCCCGCCACGCGCCACACCGTCGATCCGGACCGCCACATCGAGCGGGTCACCGAGC
TGCAAGAACTCTTCCTCACGCGCGTCGGGCTCGACATCGGCAAGGTGTGGGTCGCGGACGACGGCGCCGC
GGTGGCGGTCTGGACCACGCCGGAGAGCGTCGAAGCGGGGGCGGTGTTCGCCGAGATCGGCCCGCGCATG
GCCGAGTTGAGCGGTTCCCGGCTGGCCGCGCAGCAACAGATGGAAGGCCTCCTGGCGCCGCACCGGCCCA
AGGAGCCCGCGTGGTTCCTGGCCACCGTCGGCGTCTCGCCCGACCACCAGGGCAAGGGTCTGGGCAGCGC
CGTCGTGCTCCCCGGAGTGGAGGCGGCCGAGCGCGCCGGGGTGCCCGCCTTCCTGGAGACCTCCGCGCCC
CGCAACCTCCCCTTCTACGAGCGGCTCGGCTTCACCGTCACCGCCGACGTCGAGGTGCCCGAAGGACCGC
GCACCTGGTGCATGACCCGCAAGCCCGGTGCCTGACGCCCGCCCCACGACCCGCAGCGCCCGACCGAAAG
GAGCGCACGACCCCATGCATCGATAAAATAAAAGATTTTATTTAGTCTCCAGAAAAAGGGGGGAATGAAA
GACCCCACCTGTAGGTTTGGCAAGCTAGCTTAAGTAACGCCATTTTGCAAGGCATGGAAAAATACATAAC
TGAGAATAGAGAAGTTCAGATCAAGGTCAGGAACAGATGGAACAGCTGAATATGGGCCAAACAGGATATC
TGTGGTAAGCAGTTCCTGCCCCGGCTCAGGGCCAAGAACAGATGGAACAGCTGAATATGGGCCAAACAGG
ATATCTGTGGTAAGCAGTTCCTGCCCCGGCTCAGGGCCAAGAACAGATGGTCCCCAGATGCGGTCCAGCC
CTCAGCAGTTTCTAGAGAACCATCAGATGTTTCCAGGGTGCCCCAAGGACCTGAAATGACCCTGTGCCTT
ATTTGAACTAACCAATCAGTTCGCTTCTCGCTTCTGTTCGCGCGCTTCTGCTCCCCGAGCTCAATAAAAG
AGCCCACAACCCCTCACTCGGGGCGCCAGTCCTCCGATTGACTGAGTCGCCCGGGTACCCGTGTATCCAA
TAAACCCTCTTGCAGTTGCATCCGACTTGTGGTCTCGCTGTTCCTTGGGAGGGTCTCCTCTGAGTGATTG
ACTACCCGTCAGCGGGGGTCTTTCACATGCAGCATGTATCAAAATTAATTTGGTTTTTTTTCTTAAGTAT
TTACATTAAATGGCCATAGTTGCATTAATGAATCGGCCAACGCGCGGGGAGAGGCGGTTTGCGTATTGGG
CGCTCTTCCGCTTCCTCGCTCACTGACTCGCTGCGCTCGGTCGTTCGGCTGCGGCGAGCGGTATCAGCTC
ACTCAAAGGCGGTAATACGGTTATCCACAGAATCAGGGGATAACGCAGGAAAGAACATGTGAGCAAAAGG
CCAGCAAAAGGCCAGGAACCGTAAAAAGGCCGCGTTGCTGGCGTTTTTCCATAGGCTCCGCCCCCCTGAC
GAGCATCACAAAAATCGACGCTCAAGTCAGAGGTGGCGAAACCCGACAGGACTATAAAGATACCAGGCGT
TTCCCCCTGGAAGCTCCCTCGTGCGCTCTCCTGTTCCGACCCTGCCGCTTACCGGATACCTGTCCGCCTT
TCTCCCTTCGGGAAGCGTGGCGCTTTCTCATAGCTCACGCTGTAGGTATCTCAGTTCGGTGTAGGTCGTT
CGCTCCAAGCTGGGCTGTGTGCACGAACCCCCCGTTCAGCCCGACCGCTGCGCCTTATCCGGTAACTATC
GTCTTGAGTCCAACCCGGTAAGACACGACTTATCGCCACTGGCAGCAGCCACTGGTAACAGGATTAGCAG
AGCGAGGTATGTAGGCGGTGCTACAGAGTTCTTGAAGTGGTGGCCTAACTACGGCTACACTAGAAGAACA
GTATTTGGTATCTGCGCTCTGCTGAAGCCAGTTACCTTCGGAAAAAGAGTTGGTAGCTCTTGATCCGGCA
AACAAACCACCGCTGGTAGCGGTGGTTTTTTTGTTTGCAAGCAGCAGATTACGCGCAGAAAAAAAGGATC
TCAAGAAGATCCTTTGATCTTTTCTACGGGGTCTGACGCTCAGTGGAACGAAAACTCACGTTAAGGGATT
TTGGTCATGAGATTATCAAAAAGGATCTTCACCTAGATCCTTTTGCGGCCGCAAATCAATCTAAAGTATA
TATGAGTAAACTTGGTCTGACAGTTACCAATGCTTAATCAGTGAGGCACCTATCTCAGCGATCTGTCTAT
TTCGTTCATCCATAGTTGCCTGACTCCCCGTCGTGTAGATAACTACGATACGGGAGGGCTTACCATCTGG
CCCCAGTGCTGCAATGATACCGCGAGACCCACGCTCACCGGCTCCAGATTTATCAGCAATAAACCAGCCA
GCCGGAAGGGCCGAGCGCAGAAGTGGTCCTGCAACTTTATCCGCCTCCATCCAGTCTATTAATTGTTGCC
GGGAAGCTAGAGTAAGTAGTTCGCCAGTTAATAGTTTGCGCAACGTTGTTGCCATTGCTACAGGCATCGT
GGTGTCACGCTCGTCGTTTGGTATGGCTTCATTCAGCTCCGGTTCCCAACGATCAAGGCGAGTTACATGA
TCCCCCATGTTGTGCAAAAAAGCGGTTAGCTCCTTCGGTCCTCCGATCGTTGTCAGAAGTAAGTTGGCCG
CAGTGTTATCACTCATGGTTATGGCAGCACTGCATAATTCTCTTACTGTCATGCCATCCGTAAGATGCTT
TTCTGTGACTGGTGAGTACTCAACCAAGTCATTCTGAGAATAGTGTATGCGGCGACCGAGTTGCTCTTGC
CCGGCGTCAATACGGGATAATACCGCGCCACATAGCAGAACTTTAAAAGTGCTCATCATTGGAAAACGTT
CTTCGGGGCGAAAACTCTCAAGGATCTTACCGCTGTTGAGATCCAGTTCGATGTAACCCACTCGTGCACC
CAACTGATCTTCAGCATCTTTTACTTTCACCAGCGTTTCTGGGTGAGCAAAAACAGGAAGGCAAAATGCC
GCAAAAAAGGGAATAAGGGCGACACGGAAATGTTGAATACTCATACTCTTCCTTTTTCAATATTATTGAA
GCATTTATCAGGGTTATTGTCTCATGAGCGGATACATATTTGAATGTATTTAGAAAAATAAACAAATAGG
GGTTCCGCGCACATTTCCCCGAAAAGTGCCAC
Features (pLannotate 1.2.2; 13 found; start..end, strand, type, name):
      8..477     +  LTR            LTR: long terminal repeat from Moloney murine leukemia virus
    601..875     +  misc_feature   MESV Ψ (fragment): packaging signal of murine embryonic stem cell virus
    942..1358    +  CDS            gag (truncated): truncated Moloney murine leukemia virus (MMLV) gag gene lacking the start codon
   1360..2250    +  CDS            R1A_SARS2 (fragment): Experimental evidence at protein level: Swiss-Prot protein existence level 1. [Non-structural protein 10]: Plays a pivotal role in viral transcription by stimulating both nsp14 3'-5' exoribonuclease and nsp16 2'-O-methyltransferase activities. Therefore plays an essential role in viral mRNAs cap methylation. From Severe acute respiratory syndrome coronavirus 2 (2019-nCoV) (SARS-CoV-2).
   2275..2970    +  CDS            BioID2: promiscuous R40G mutant of a biotin protein ligase from Aquifex aeolicus (Kim et al., 2016)
   3017..3346    +  promoter       SV40 promoter: SV40 enhancer and early promoter
   3356..3955    +  CDS            PuroR: puromycin N-acetyltransferase; pac from Streptomyces alboniger; confers resistance to puromycin
   4054..4175    +  LTR            3' LTR (ΔU3) (fragment): self-inactivating 3' long terminal repeat (LTR) from Moloney murine leukemia virus
   4176..4645    +  LTR            LTR: long terminal repeat from Moloney murine leukemia virus
   4711..4763    -  CDS            lacI (fragment): lac repressor; lacI; The lac repressor binds to the lac operator to inhibit transcription in E. coli. This inhibition can be relieved by adding lactose or isopropyl-β-D-thiogalactopyranoside (IPTG).
   4946..5534    -  rep_origin     ori: high-copy-number ColE1/pMB1/pBR322/pUC origin of replication
   5694..6554    -  CDS            AmpR: β-lactamase; bla; confers resistance to ampicillin, carbenicillin, and related antibiotics
   6555..6659    -  promoter       AmpR promoter: bla
