[The description below was written by a language model from this plasmid's Addgene catalogue record and pLannotate feature annotations shown in this document.]
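Description:
NSP6-1x-BioID2 pBabe-puro (SARS-CoV-2) is a Moloney murine leukemia virus-based retroviral expression vector built on the pBabe-puro backbone, designed for stable expression of a proximity-labelling bait in mammalian cells. In bacteria it is maintained through a high-copy ColE1/pUC-type origin and selected with ampicillin via the β-lactamase gene and its native promoter. The retroviral portion is flanked by MMLV long terminal repeats and carries a packaging signal (Ψ) followed by a truncated gag segment lacking its start codon. Together these allow the transcript to be encapsidated when gag, pol and env are supplied in trans by a packaging system.

The payload is the SARS-CoV-2 NSP6 coding region, cloned between BamHI and EcoRI sites and transcribed from the 5′ LTR. The automated annotation matches this segment to the viral replicase polyprotein 1a; the nsp10 function text attached to that hit is generic to the polyprotein entry and does not describe this insert, which the catalogue identifies as NSP6. NSP6 is fused at its C terminus to BioID2, the promiscuous R40G mutant of the Aquifex aeolicus biotin ligase, and, according to the catalogue, to an HA epitope tag, although the feature table does not separately annotate the HA tag. The "1x" in the name is not explained in the record. Downstream, an SV40 enhancer/early promoter drives puromycin N-acetyltransferase for selection of transduced cells. BioID2 biotinylates proteins near the bait, so they can be captured and identified. The construct was made for mapping the host proximity interactome of SARS-CoV-2 proteins.
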