Addgene plasmid #186000: NSP6-1x-BioID2 pBabe-puro (SARS-CoV-2)
Purpose: Expresses SARS-CoV-2 NSP6 fused to BioID2 and HA tag
Depositing lab: Kyle Roux. Depositing organization: Sanford Research. Publication: A BioID-Derived Proximity Interactome for SARS-CoV-2 Proteins. May DG, Martin-Sancho L, Anschau V, Liu S, Chrisopulos RJ, Scott KL, Halfmann CT, Diaz Pena R, Pratt D, Campos AR, Roux KJ. Viruses. 2022 Mar 15;14(3). pii: v14030611. doi: 10.3390/v14030611. PubMed 35337019.
Backbone
  Vector backbone: pBabe-puro
  Vector type: Mammalian Expression, Retroviral
  Selectable markers: Puromycin
Growth in bacteria
  Bacterial resistance: Ampicillin, 100 μg/mL
  Growth temperature: 37°C
  Growth strain: NEB Stable
  Copy number: Unknown
Gene/Insert
  Gene/Insert name: SARS-CoV-2 NSP6
  Species: SARS-CoV-2
  Entrez Gene: ORF1ab (a.k.a. GU280_gp01)
  Promoter: LTR
  Tag / fusion protein: BioID2 (C terminal on insert); HA (C terminal on insert)
  Cloning method: Restriction Enzyme; 5′ cloning site BamHI (not destroyed); 3′ cloning site EcoRI (not destroyed)
  Sequencing primers: 5′ pBabeF
Terms and licenses: Academic/Nonprofit Terms; Industry Terms: Not Available to Industry
How to cite: NSP6-1x-BioID2 pBabe-puro (SARS-CoV-2) was a gift from Kyle Roux (Addgene plasmid # 186000)
